Addgene plasmid #75592: PIK3R4 gRNA (BRDN0001145205)
Purpose: 3rd generation lentiviral gRNA plasmid targeting human PIK3R4
Depositing lab: John Doench & David Root. Depositing organization: Broad Institute. Publication: Optimized sgRNA design to maximize activity and minimize off-target effects of CRISPR-Cas9. Doench JG, Fusi N, Sullender M, Hegde M, Vaimberg EW, Donovan KF, Smith I, Tothova Z, Wilen C, Orchard R, Virgin HW, Listgarten J, Root DE. Nat Biotechnol. 2016 Jan 18. doi: 10.1038/nbt.3437. PubMed 26780180.
Backbone
  Vector backbone: lentiGuide-Puro
  Backbone manufacturer: Zhang Lab (Addgene plasmid # 52963)
  Vector type: Mammalian Expression, Lentiviral, CRISPR
  Selectable markers: Puromycin
Growth in bacteria
  Bacterial resistance: Ampicillin, 100 μg/mL
  Growth temperature: 37°C
  Growth strain: DH5alpha
  Copy number: High Copy
Gene/Insert
  Gene/Insert name: PIK3R4 (alt names: PIK3R4; NM_014602.2)
  gRNA/shRNA sequence: ACTGGCAAATTCGTAAACAT
  Species: H. sapiens (human)
  Entrez Gene: PIK3R4 (a.k.a. VPS15, p150)
  Promoter: hU6
  Cloning method: Unknown
  Sequencing primers: 5′ U6-F; 3′ pS2-R
Terms and licenses: Academic/Nonprofit Terms; Industry Terms: Not Available to Industry
Depositor comments: The gRNA was designed to target the following Genbank reference sequence(s): NM_014602.2. Note that this plasmid does NOT contain Cas9. It should be used in conjunction with lentiCas9-Blast (Addgene #52962) or otherwise with cell lines already expressing Cas9. Browse the full kinome gRNA library at http://www.addgene.org/pooled-library/broadgpp-human-kinome/ or visit http://www.broadinstitute.org/rnai/public/ for detailed protocols and information.
How to cite: PIK3R4 gRNA (BRDN0001145205) was a gift from John Doench & David Root (Addgene plasmid # 75592 ; http://n2t.net/addgene:75592 ; RRID:Addgene_75592)
