[The description below was written by a language model from this plasmid's Addgene catalogue record and pLannotate feature annotations shown in this document.]
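Description:
PIK3R4 gRNA (BRDN0001145205) is a third-generation lentiviral single-guide RNA plasmid built on the lentiGuide-Puro backbone and designed to target human PIK3R4 (also known as VPS15 or p150), with the guide designed against the reference transcript NM_014602.2. In bacteria it is maintained as a high-copy plasmid through a ColE1/pUC-type origin and selected with ampicillin via the β-lactamase gene. An f1 origin, an SV40 origin and poly(A) signal, and remnants of lac and T7/T3 cloning elements are also present in the backbone.

The lentiviral transfer cassette begins with an RSV promoter fused to a truncated HIV-1 5' LTR, which makes genomic RNA production Tat-independent. This is followed by the Ψ packaging signal with a partial gag region and by the RRE for Rev-dependent nuclear export. Downstream, a human U6 RNA polymerase III promoter drives the PIK3R4-specific spacer joined to the Streptococcus pyogenes Cas9 guide RNA scaffold. A cPPT/CTS element follows, which aids nuclear import of the viral genome. A second cassette uses the EF-1α core promoter with its intron A to express puromycin N-acetyltransferase, allowing puromycin selection of transduced mammalian cells. A WPRE then enhances transcript expression, and a self-inactivating ΔU3 3' LTR closes the cassette.

The plasmid does not encode Cas9, so it is meant to be used with a separate Cas9 vector such as lentiCas9-Blast or in cells that already express Cas9. It belongs to a human kinome gRNA collection associated with work on optimised sgRNA design, and its expected use is Cas9-mediated disruption of PIK3R4 in human cells.
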