Features (pLannotate 1.2.2; 29 found; start..end, strand, type, name):
     14..80      +  CDS            small t antigen (fragment): SV40 (simian virus 40) small t antigen
    106..317     +  promoter       EF-1α core promoter: core promoter for human elongation factor EF-1α
    318..1256    +  intron         EF-1α intron A: intron upstream of the start codon of human EF-1α
   1278..1877    +  CDS            PuroR (fragment): puromycin N-acetyltransferase; pac from Streptomyces; confers resistance to puromycin
   1893..2481    +  misc_feature   WPRE: woodchuck hepatitis virus posttranscriptional regulatory element
   2532..2551    +  misc_feature   cPPT/CTS (fragment): central polypurine tract and central termination sequence of HIV-1
   2553..2786    +  LTR            3' LTR (ΔU3): self-inactivating 3' long terminal repeat (LTR) from HIV-1
   2864..2985    +  polyA_signal   SV40 poly(A) signal: SV40 polyadenylation signal
   3025..3160    +  rep_origin     SV40 ori: SV40 origin of replication
   3181..3199    -  promoter       T7 promoter: promoter for bacteriophage T7 RNA polymerase
   3207..3362    +  CDS            lacZα (fragment): LacZα fragment of β-galactosidase; lacZ fragment
   3367..3795    +  rep_origin     f1 ori (sequence partly withheld): f1 bacteriophage origin of replication; arrow indicates direction of (+) strand synthesis
   3848..3952    +  promoter       AmpR promoter: bla
   3953..4813    +  CDS            AmpR: β-lactamase; bla; confers resistance to ampicillin, carbenicillin, and related antibiotics
   4984..5572    +  rep_origin     ori: high-copy-number ColE1/pMB1/pBR322/pUC origin of replication
   5755..5847    +  CDS            lacI (fragment): lac repressor; lacI; The lac repressor binds to the lac operator to inhibit transcription in E. coli. This inhibition can be relieved by adding lactose or isopropyl-β-D-thiogalactopyranoside (IPTG).
   5860..5881    +  protein_bind   CAP binding site: CAP binding activates transcription in the presence of cAMP. E. coli catabolite activator protein
   5896..5926    +  promoter       lac promoter: promoter for the E. coli lac operon
   5934..5950    +  protein_bind   lac operator: The lac repressor binds to the lac operator to inhibit transcription in E. coli. This inhibition can be relieved by adding lactose or isopropyl-β-D-thiogalactopyranoside (IPTG). lac repressor encoded by lacI
   5995..6013    +  promoter       T3 promoter: promoter for bacteriophage T3 RNA polymerase
   6041..6267    +  promoter       RSV promoter: Rous sarcoma virus enhancer/promoter
   6268..6448    +  LTR            5' LTR (truncated): truncated 5' long terminal repeat (LTR) from HIV-1
   6495..6620    +  misc_feature   HIV-1 Ψ: packaging signal of human immunodeficiency virus type 1
   6604..6967    +  CDS            HIV-1 gag (fragment): gag protein from human immunodeficiency virus 1; gag
   7113..7346    +  misc_feature   RRE: The Rev response element (RRE) of HIV-1 allows for Rev-dependent mRNA export from the nucleus to the cytoplasm.
   7723..7749    +  CDS            Rev (fragment): human immunodeficiency virus 1 (HIV-1) Rev protein; rev; enhances nuclear export of unspliced and incompletely spliced viral mRNAs
   7753..7993    +  promoter       U6 promoter: RNA polymerase III promoter for human U6 snRNA
   8023..8098    +  misc_RNA       gRNA scaffold: guide RNA scaffold for the Streptococcus pyogenes CRISPR/Cas9 system
   8154..8271    +  misc_feature   cPPT/CTS: central polypurine tract and central termination sequence of HIV-1
>Addgene plasmid #75592 | PIK3R4 gRNA (BRDN0001145205) | addgene full sequence | sequence record 184180 | Addgene Assembled Sequence
CCCGGGTGCAAAGATGGATAAAGTTTTAAACAGAGAGGAATCTTTGCAGCTAATGGACCTTCTAGGTCTT
GAAAGGAGTGGGAATTGGCTCCGGTGCCCGTCAGTGGGCAGAGCGCACATCGCCCACAGTCCCCGAGAAG
TTGGGGGGAGGGGTCGGCAATTGATCCGGTGCCTAGAGAAGGTGGCGCGGGGTAAACTGGGAAAGTGATG
TCGTGTACTGGCTCCGCCTTTTTCCCGAGGGTGGGGGAGAACCGTATATAAGTGCAGTAGTCGCCGTGAA
CGTTCTTTTTCGCAACGGGTTTGCCGCCAGAACACAGGTAAGTGCCGTGTGTGGTTCCCGCGGGCCTGGC
CTCTTTACGGGTTATGGCCCTTGCGTGCCTTGAATTACTTCCACCTGGCTGCAGTACGTGATTCTTGATC
CCGAGCTTCGGGTTGGAAGTGGGTGGGAGAGTTCGAGGCCTTGCGCTTAAGGAGCCCCTTCGCCTCGTGC
TTGAGTTGAGGCCTGGCCTGGGCGCTGGGGCCGCCGCGTGCGAATCTGGTGGCACCTTCGCGCCTGTCTC
GCTGCTTTCGATAAGTCTCTAGCCATTTAAAATTTTTGATGACCTGCTGCGACGCTTTTTTTCTGGCAAG
ATAGTCTTGTAAATGCGGGCCAAGATCTGCACACTGGTATTTCGGTTTTTGGGGCCGCGGGCGGCGACGG
GGCCCGTGCGTCCCAGCGCACATGTTCGGCGAGGCGGGGCCTGCGAGCGCGGCCACCGAGAATCGGACGG
GGGTAGTCTCAAGCTGGCCGGCCTGCTCTGGTGCCTGGCCTCGCGCCGCCGTGTATCGCCCCGCCCTGGG
CGGCAAGGCTGGCCCGGTCGGCACCAGTTGCGTGAGCGGAAAGATGGCCGCTTCCCGGCCCTGCTGCAGG
GAGCTCAAAATGGAGGACGCGGCGCTCGGGAGAGCGGGCGGGTGAGTCACCCACACAAAGGAAAAGGGCC
TTTCCGTCCTCAGCCGTCGCTTCATGTGACTCCACGGAGTACCGGGCGCCGTCCAGGCACCTCGATTAGT
TCTCGAGCTTTTGGAGTACGTCGTCTTTAGGTTGGGGGGAGGGGTTTTATGCGATGGAGTTTCCCCACAC
TGAGTGGGTGGAGACTGAAGTTAGGCCAGCTTGGCACTTGATGTAATTCTCCTTGGAATTTGCCCTTTTT
GAGTTTGGATCTTGGTTCATTCTCAAGCCTCAGACAGTGGTTCAAAGTTTTTTTCTTCCATTTCAGGTGT
CGTGACGTACGGCCACCATGACCGAGTACAAGCCCACGGTGCGCCTCGCCACCCGCGACGACGTCCCCAG
GGCCGTACGCACCCTCGCCGCCGCGTTCGCCGACTACCCCGCCACGCGCCACACCGTCGATCCGGACCGC
CACATCGAGCGGGTCACCGAGCTGCAAGAACTCTTCCTCACGCGCGTCGGGCTCGACATCGGCAAGGTGT
GGGTCGCGGACGACGGCGCCGCCGTGGCGGTCTGGACCACGCCGGAGAGCGTCGAAGCGGGGGCGGTGTT
CGCCGAGATCGGCCCGCGCATGGCCGAGTTGAGCGGTTCCCGGCTGGCCGCGCAGCAACAGATGGAAGGC
CTCCTGGCGCCGCACCGGCCCAAGGAGCCCGCGTGGTTCCTGGCCACCGTCGGAGTCTCGCCCGACCACC
AGGGCAAGGGTCTGGGCAGCGCCGTCGTGCTCCCCGGAGTGGAGGCGGCCGAGCGCGCCGGGGTGCCCGC
CTTCCTGGAGACCTCCGCGCCCCGCAACCTCCCCTTCTACGAGCGGCTCGGCTTCACCGTCACCGCCGAC
GTCGAGGTGCCCGAAGGACCGCGCACCTGGTGCATGACCCGCAAGCCCGGTGCCTGAACGCGTTAAGTCG
ACAATCAACCTCTGGATTACAAAATTTGTGAAAGATTGACTGGTATTCTTAACTATGTTGCTCCTTTTAC
GCTATGTGGATACGCTGCTTTAATGCCTTTGTATCATGCTATTGCTTCCCGTATGGCTTTCATTTTCTCC
TCCTTGTATAAATCCTGGTTGCTGTCTCTTTATGAGGAGTTGTGGCCCGTTGTCAGGCAACGTGGCGTGG
TGTGCACTGTGTTTGCTGACGCAACCCCCACTGGTTGGGGCATTGCCACCACCTGTCAGCTCCTTTCCGG
GACTTTCGCTTTCCCCCTCCCTATTGCCACGGCGGAACTCATCGCCGCCTGCCTTGCCCGCTGCTGGACA
GGGGCTCGGCTGTTGGGCACTGACAATTCCGTGGTGTTGTCGGGGAAATCATCGTCCTTTCCTTGGCTGC
TCGCCTGTGTTGCCACCTGGATTCTGCGCGGGACGTCCTTCTGCTACGTCCCTTCGGCCCTCAATCCAGC
GGACCTTCCTTCCCGCGGCCTGCTGCCGGCTCTGCGGCCTCTTCCGCGTCTTCGCCTTCGCCCTCAGACG
AGTCGGATCTCCCTTTGGGCCGCCTCCCCGCGTCGACTTTAAGACCAATGACTTACAAGGCAGCTGTAGA
TCTTAGCCACTTTTTAAAAGAAAAGGGGGGACTGGAAGGGCTAATTCACTCCCAACGAAGACAAGATCTG
CTTTTTGCTTGTACTGGGTCTCTCTGGTTAGACCAGATCTGAGCCTGGGAGCTCTCTGGCTAACTAGGGA
ACCCACTGCTTAAGCCTCAATAAAGCTTGCCTTGAGTGCTTCAAGTAGTGTGTGCCCGTCTGTTGTGTGA
CTCTGGTAACTAGAGATCCCTCAGACCCTTTTAGTCAGTGTGGAAAATCTCTAGCAGTACGTATAGTAGT
TCATGTCATCTTATTATTCAGTATTTATAACTTGCAAAGAAATGAATATCAGAGAGTGAGAGGAACTTGT
TTATTGCAGCTTATAATGGTTACAAATAAAGCAATAGCATCACAAATTTCACAAATAAAGCATTTTTTTC
ACTGCATTCTAGTTGTGGTTTGTCCAAACTCATCAATGTATCTTATCATGTCTGGCTCTAGCTATCCCGC
CCCTAACTCCGCCCATCCCGCCCCTAACTCCGCCCAGTTCCGCCCATTCTCCGCCCCATGGCTGACTAAT
TTTTTTTATTTATGCAGAGGCCGAGGCCGCCTCGGCCTCTGAGCTATTCCAGAAGTAGTGAGGAGGCTTT
TTTGGAGGCCTAGGGACGTACCCAATTCGCCCTATAGTGAGTCGTATTACGCGCGCTCACTGGCCGTCGT
TTTACAACGTCGTGACTGGGAAAACCCTGGCGTTACCCAACTTAATCGCCTTGCAGCACATCCCCCTTTC
GCCAGCTGGCGTAATAGCGAAGAGGCCCGCACCGATCGCCCTTCCCAACAGTTGCGCAGCCTGAATGGCG
AATGGG
[124 nt withheld, positions 3367-3490]
C
[91 nt withheld, positions 3492-3582]
A
[49 nt withheld, positions 3584-3632]
CCTTTGACGTTGGAGTCCACGTTCTTT
[37 nt withheld, positions 3660-3696]
ACCCTATCTCGGTCTATTCTTTTGATTTATAAGGGATTTTGCCGATTTCGGCCTATTGGTTAAAAAATGA
GCTGATTTAACAAAAATTTAACGCGAATTTTAACAAAATATTAACGCTTACAATTTAGGTGGCACTTTTC
GGGGAAATGTGCGCGGAACCCCTATTTGTTTATTTTTCTAAATACATTCAAATATGTATCCGCTCATGAG
ACAATAACCCTGATAAATGCTTCAATAATATTGAAAAAGGAAGAGTATGAGTATTCAACATTTCCGTGTC
GCCCTTATTCCCTTTTTTGCGGCATTTTGCCTTCCTGTTTTTGCTCACCCAGAAACGCTGGTGAAAGTAA
AAGATGCTGAAGATCAGTTGGGTGCACGAGTGGGTTACATCGAACTGGATCTCAACAGCGGTAAGATCCT
TGAGAGTTTTCGCCCCGAAGAACGTTTTCCAATGATGAGCACTTTTAAAGTTCTGCTATGTGGCGCGGTA
TTATCCCGTATTGACGCCGGGCAAGAGCAACTCGGTCGCCGCATACACTATTCTCAGAATGACTTGGTTG
AGTACTCACCAGTCACAGAAAAGCATCTTACGGATGGCATGACAGTAAGAGAATTATGCAGTGCTGCCAT
AACCATGAGTGATAACACTGCGGCCAACTTACTTCTGACAACGATCGGAGGACCGAAGGAGCTAACCGCT
TTTTTGCACAACATGGGGGATCATGTAACTCGCCTTGATCGTTGGGAACCGGAGCTGAATGAAGCCATAC
CAAACGACGAGCGTGACACCACGATGCCTGTAGCAATGGCAACAACGTTGCGCAAACTATTAACTGGCGA
ACTACTTACTCTAGCTTCCCGGCAACAATTAATAGACTGGATGGAGGCGGATAAAGTTGCAGGACCACTT
CTGCGCTCGGCCCTTCCGGCTGGCTGGTTTATTGCTGATAAATCTGGAGCCGGTGAGCGTGGGTCTCGCG
GTATCATTGCAGCACTGGGGCCAGATGGTAAGCCCTCCCGTATCGTAGTTATCTACACGACGGGGAGTCA
GGCAACTATGGATGAACGAAATAGACAGATCGCTGAGATAGGTGCCTCACTGATTAAGCATTGGTAACTG
TCAGACCAAGTTTACTCATATATACTTTAGATTGATTTAAAACTTCATTTTTAATTTAAAAGGATCTAGG
TGAAGATCCTTTTTGATAATCTCATGACCAAAATCCCTTAACGTGAGTTTTCGTTCCACTGAGCGTCAGA
CCCCGTAGAAAAGATCAAAGGATCTTCTTGAGATCCTTTTTTTCTGCGCGTAATCTGCTGCTTGCAAACA
AAAAAACCACCGCTACCAGCGGTGGTTTGTTTGCCGGATCAAGAGCTACCAACTCTTTTTCCGAAGGTAA
CTGGCTTCAGCAGAGCGCAGATACCAAATACTGTTCTTCTAGTGTAGCCGTAGTTAGGCCACCACTTCAA
GAACTCTGTAGCACCGCCTACATACCTCGCTCTGCTAATCCTGTTACCAGTGGCTGCTGCCAGTGGCGAT
AAGTCGTGTCTTACCGGGTTGGACTCAAGACGATAGTTACCGGATAAGGCGCAGCGGTCGGGCTGAACGG
GGGGTTCGTGCACACAGCCCAGCTTGGAGCGAACGACCTACACCGAACTGAGATACCTACAGCGTGAGCT
ATGAGAAAGCGCCACGCTTCCCGAAGGGAGAAAGGCGGACAGGTATCCGGTAAGCGGCAGGGTCGGAACA
GGAGAGCGCACGAGGGAGCTTCCAGGGGGAAACGCCTGGTATCTTTATAGTCCTGTCGGGTTTCGCCACC
TCTGACTTGAGCGTCGATTTTTGTGATGCTCGTCAGGGGGGCGGAGCCTATGGAAAAACGCCAGCAACGC
GGCCTTTTTACGGTTCCTGGCCTTTTGCTGGCCTTTTGCTCACATGTTCTTTCCTGCGTTATCCCCTGAT
TCTGTGGATAACCGTATTACCGCCTTTGAGTGAGCTGATACCGCTCGCCGCAGCCGAACGACCGAGCGCA
GCGAGTCAGTGAGCGAGGAAGCGGAAGAGCGCCCAATACGCAAACCGCCTCTCCCCGCGCGTTGGCCGAT
TCATTAATGCAGCTGGCACGACAGGTTTCCCGACTGGAAAGCGGGCAGTGAGCGCAACGCAATTAATGTG
AGTTAGCTCACTCATTAGGCACCCCAGGCTTTACACTTTATGCTTCCGGCTCGTATGTTGTGTGGAATTG
TGAGCGGATAACAATTTCACACAGGAAACAGCTATGACCATGATTACGCCAAGCGCGCAATTAACCCTCA
CTAAAGGGAACAAAAGCTGGAGCTGCAAGCTTAATGTAGTCTTATGCAATACTCTTGTAGTCTTGCAACA
TGGTAACGATGAGTTAGCAACATGCCTTACAAGGAGAGAAAAAGCACCGTGCATGCCGATTGGTGGAAGT
AAGGTGGTACGATCGTGCCTTATTAGGAAGGCAACAGACGGGTCTGACATGGATTGGACGAACCACTGAA
TTGCCGCATTGCAGAGATATTGTATTTAAGTGCCTAGCTCGATACATAAACGGGTCTCTCTGGTTAGACC
AGATCTGAGCCTGGGAGCTCTCTGGCTAACTAGGGAACCCACTGCTTAAGCCTCAATAAAGCTTGCCTTG
AGTGCTTCAAGTAGTGTGTGCCCGTCTGTTGTGTGACTCTGGTAACTAGAGATCCCTCAGACCCTTTTAG
TCAGTGTGGAAAATCTCTAGCAGTGGCGCCCGAACAGGGACTTGAAAGCGAAAGGGAAACCAGAGGAGCT
CTCTCGACGCAGGACTCGGCTTGCTGAAGCGCGCACGGCAAGAGGCGAGGGGCGGCGACTGGTGAGTACG
CCAAAAATTTTGACTAGCGGAGGCTAGAAGGAGAGAGATGGGTGCGAGAGCGTCAGTATTAAGCGGGGGA
GAATTAGATCGCGATGGGAAAAAATTCGGTTAAGGCCAGGGGGAAAGAAAAAATATAAATTAAAACATAT
AGTATGGGCAAGCAGGGAGCTAGAACGATTCGCAGTTAATCCTGGCCTGTTAGAAACATCAGAAGGCTGT
AGACAAATACTGGGACAGCTACAACCATCCCTTCAGACAGGATCAGAAGAACTTAGATCATTATATAATA
CAGTAGCAACCCTCTATTGTGTGCATCAAAGGATAGAGATAAAAGACACCAAGGAAGCTTTAGACAAGAT
AGAGGAAGAGCAAAACAAAAGTAAGACCACCGCACAGCAAGCGGCCGCTGATCTTCAGACCTGGAGGAGG
AGATATGAGGGACAATTGGAGAAGTGAATTATATAAATATAAAGTAGTAAAAATTGAACCATTAGGAGTA
GCACCCACCAAGGCAAAGAGAAGAGTGGTGCAGAGAGAAAAAAGAGCAGTGGGAATAGGAGCTTTGTTCC
TTGGGTTCTTGGGAGCAGCAGGAAGCACTATGGGCGCAGCGTCAATGACGCTGACGGTACAGGCCAGACA
ATTATTGTCTGGTATAGTGCAGCAGCAGAACAATTTGCTGAGGGCTATTGAGGCGCAACAGCATCTGTTG
CAACTCACAGTCTGGGGCATCAAGCAGCTCCAGGCAAGAATCCTGGCTGTGGAAAGATACCTAAAGGATC
AACAGCTCCTGGGGATTTGGGGTTGCTCTGGAAAACTCATTTGCACCACTGCTGTGCCTTGGAATGCTAG
TTGGAGTAATAAATCTCTGGAACAGATTTGGAATCACACGACCTGGATGGAGTGGGACAGAGAAATTAAC
AATTACACAAGCTTAATACACTCCTTAATTGAAGAATCGCAAAACCAGCAAGAAAAGAATGAACAAGAAT
TATTGGAATTAGATAAATGGGCAAGTTTGTGGAATTGGTTTAACATAACAAATTGGCTGTGGTATATAAA
ATTATTCATAATGATAGTAGGAGGCTTGGTAGGTTTAAGAATAGTTTTTGCTGTACTTTCTATAGTGAAT
AGAGTTAGGCAGGGATATTCACCATTATCGTTTCAGACCCACCTCCCAACCCCGAGGGGACCCAGAGAGG
GCCTATTTCCCATGATTCCTTCATATTTGCATATACGATACAAGGCTGTTAGAGAGATAATTAGAATTAA
TTTGACTGTAAACACAAAGATATTAGTACAAAATACGTGACGTAGAAAGTAATAATTTCTTGGGTAGTTT
GCAGTTTTAAAATTATGTTTTAAAATGGACTATCATATGCTTACCGTAACTTGAAAGTATTTCGATTTCT
TGGCTTTATATATCTTGTGGAAAGGACGAAACACCGACTGGCAAATTCGTAAACATGTTTTAGAGCTAGA
AATAGCAAGTTAAAATAAGGCTAGTCCGTTATCAACTTGAAAAAGTGGCACCGAGTCGGTGCTTTTTTAA
GCTTGGCGTAACTAGATCTTGAGACAAATGGCAGTATTCATCCACAATTTTAAAAGAAAAGGGGGGATTG
GGGGGTACAGTGCAGGGGAAAGAATAGTAGACATAATAGCAACAGACATACAAACTAAAGAATTACAAAA
ACAAATTACAAAAATTCAAAATTTTCGGGTTTATTACAGGGACAGCAGAGATCCACTTTGGCGCCGGCTC
GAGGGGG
