>Addgene plasmid #75592 | PIK3R4 gRNA (BRDN0001145205) | depositor partial sequence | sequence record 143052 | Target Sequence
ACTGGCAAATTCGTAAACAT
