>Addgene plasmid #75592 | PIK3R4 gRNA (BRDN0001145205) | addgene partial sequence | sequence record 184179 | hU6-F
CGTAGAAAGTAATAATTTCTTGGGTAGTTTGCAGTTTTAAAATTATGTTTTAAAATGGACTATCATATGC
TTACCGTAACTTGAAAGTATTTCGATTTCTTGGCTTTATATATCTTGTGGAAAGGACGAAACACCGACTG
GCAAATTCGTAAACATGTTTTAGAGCTAGAAATAGCAAGTTAAAATAAGGCTAGTCCGTTATCAACTTGA
AAAAGTGGCACCGAGTCGGTGCTTTTTTAAGCTTGGCGTAACTAGATCTTGAGACAAATGGCAGTATTCA
TCCACAATTTTAAAAGAAAAGGGGGGATTGGGGGGTACAGTGCAGGGGAAAGAATAGTAGACATAATAGC
AACAGACATACAAACTAAAGAATTACAAAAACAAATTACAAAAATTCAAAATTTTCGGGTTTATTACAGG
GACAGCAGAGATCCACTTTGGCGCCGGCTCGAGGGGGCCCGGGTGCAAAGATGGATAAAGTTTTAAACAG
AGAGGAATCTTTGCAGCTAATGGACCTTCTAGGTCTTGAAAGGAGTGGGAATTGGCTCCGGTGCCCGTCA
GTGGGCAGAG
